>Addgene plasmid #134625 | pBa.GFP-KIF5B | addgene full sequence | sequence record 267821 | Addgene NGS Result
TCGAGGTGAGCCCCACGTTCTGCTTCACTCTCCCCATCTCCCCCCCCTCCCCACCCCCAATTTTGTATTT
ATTTATTTTTTAATTATTTTGTGCAGCGATGGGGGCGGGGGGGGGGGGGCGCGCGCCAGGCGGGGCGGGG
CGGGGCGAGGGGCGGGGCGGGGCGAGGCGGAGAGGTGCGGCGGCAGCCAATCAGAGCGGCGCGCTCCGAA
AGTTTCCTTTTATGGCGAGGCGGCGGCGGCGGCGGCCCTATAAAAAGCGAAGCGCGCGGCGGGCGGGAGT
CGCTGCGCGCTGCCTTCGCCCCGTGCCCCGCTCCGCCGCCGCCTCGCGCCGCCCGCCCCGGCTCTGACTG
ACCGCGTTACTCCCACAGGTGAGCGGGCGGGACGGCCCTTCTCCTCCGGGCTGTAATTAGCGCTTGGTTT
AATGACGGCTCGTTTCTTTTCTGTGGCTGCGTGAAAGCCTTAAAGGGCTCCGGGAGGGCCCTTTGTGCGG
GGGGGAGCGGCTCGGGGGGTGCGTGCGTGTGTGTGTGCGTGGGGAGCGCCGCGTGCGGCTCCGCGCTGCC
CGGCGGCTGTGAGCGCTGCGGGCGCGGCGCGGGGCTTTGTGCGCTCCGCAGTGTGCGCGAGGGGAGCGCG
GCCGGGGGCGGTGCCCCGCGGTGCGGGGGGGGCTGCGAGGGGAACAAAGGCTGCGTGCGGGGTGTGTGCG
TGGGGGGGTGAGCAGGGGGTGTGGGCGCGGCGGTCGGGCTGTAACCCCCCCCTGCACCCCCCTCCCCGAG
TTGCTGAGCACGGCCCGGCTTCGGGTGCGGGGCTCCGTGCGGGGCGTGGCGCGGGGCTCGCCGTGCCGGG
CGGGGGGTGGCGGCAGGTGGGGGTGCCGGGCGGGGCGGGGCCGCCTCGGGCCGGGGAGGGCTCGGGGGAG
GGGCGCGGCGGCCCCCGGAGCGCCGGCGGCTGTCGAGGCGCGGCGAGCCGCAGCCATTGCCTTTTATGGT
AATCGTGCGAGAGGGCGCAGGGACTTCCTTTGTCCCAAATCTGTGCGGAGCCGAAATCTGGGAGGCGCCG
CCGCACCCCCTCTAGCGGGCGCGGGGCGAAGCGGTGCGGCGCCGGCAGGAAGGAAATGGGCGGGGAGGGC
CTTCGTGCGTCGCCGCGCCGCCGTCCCCTTCTCCATCTCCAGCCTCGGGGCTGTCCGCAGGGGGACGGCT
GCCTTCGGGGGGGACGGGGCAGGGCGGGGTTCGGCTTCTGGCGTGTGACCGGCGGGGTTTATATCTTCCC
TTCTCTGTTCCTCCGCAGCCCCCAAGCTTGGCGCGCCTAGGCCTACCATGGTGAGCAAGGGCGGGGAGCT
GTTCACCGGGGTGGTGCCCATCCTGGTCGAGCTGGACGGCGACGTAAACGGCCACAAGTTCAGCGTGTCC
GGCGAGGGCGAGGGCGATGCCACCTACGGCAAGCTGACCCTGAAGTTCATCTGCACCACCGGCAAGCTGC
CCGTGCCCTGGCCCACCCTCGTGACCACCCTGACCTACGGCGTGCAGTGCTTCAGCCGCTACCCCGACCA
CATGAAGCAGCACGACTTCTTCAAGTCCGCCATGCCCGAAGGCTACGTCCAGGAGCGCACCATCTTCTTC
AAGGACGACGGCAACTACAAGACCCGCGCCGAGGTGAAGTTCGAGGGCGACACCCTGGTGAACCGCATCG
AGCTGAAGGGCATCGACTTCAAGGAGGACGGCAACATCCTGGGGCACAAGCTGGAGTACAACTACAACAG
CCACAACGTCTATATCATGGCCGACAAGCAGAAGAACGGCATCAAGGTGAACTTCAAGATCCGCCACAAC
ATCGAGGACGGCAGCGTGCAGCTCGCCGACCACTACCAGCAGAACACCCCCATCGGCGACGGCCCCGTGC
TGCTGCCCGACAACCACTACCTGAGCACCCAGTCCGCCCTGAGCAAAGACCCCAACGAGAAGCGCGATCA
CATGGTCCTGCTGGAGTTCGTGACCGCCGCCGGGATCACTCTCGGCATGGACGAGCTGTACATGACGCGT
GAATTCGGGAAGCTGGCCGCTATACGTACGATGGCGGACCCGGCGGAGTGCAACATCAAAGTGATGTGTC
GCTTCAGACCTCTCAACGAATCTGAAGTGAACCGCGGCGATAAGTACGTCGCCAAATTCCAGGGAGAAGA
CACGGTGATGATCGCGTCCAAGCCTTATGCCTTTGATCGTGTGTTCCAGTCAAGCACATCTCAAGAGCAA
GTATACAACGACTGTGCAAAAAAGATTGTTAAAGATGTTCTTGAGGGCTATAATGGAACAATATTTGCAT
ATGGACAAACATCATCTGGGAAGACCCACACGATGGAGGGTAAACTTCATGATCCAGAAGGCATGGGAAT
TATTCCAAGAATAGTGCAAGATATTTTTAATTATATTTACTCCATGGATGAAAATTTGGAATTTCATATT
AAGGTTTCATATTTTGAAATATATTTGGATAAGATAAGGGACTTGTTAGATGTTTCAAAGACTAACCTTT
CAGTCCATGAAGACAAAAACCGTGTTCCCTATGTAAAGGGGTGCACAGAACGTTTCGTGTGTAGTCCAGA
TGAAGTCATGGATACCATAGATGAAGGGAAATCCAACAGACATGTCGCAGTTACAAATATGAATGAACAT
AGCTCTAGGAGCCACAGCATATTTCTTATTAATGTAAAACAAGAGAATACACAAACGGAACAGAAACTCA
GTGGAAAGCTTTATCTGGTTGATTTAGCTGGCAGTGAGAAGGTTAGTAAGACTGGGGCTGAAGGTGCTGT
GCTGGATGAAGCTAAGAACATCAACAAGTCACTTTCTGCACTTGGAAATGTCATTTCTGCTTTGGCAGAG
GGCAGTACCTATGTTCCTTATCGAGATAGTAAAATGACCAGAATTCTTCAAGATTCATTAGGTGGCAACT
GTAGGACCACTATTGTCATATGCTGCTCTCCATCATCATACAATGAGTCTGAGACAAAGTCAACACTCCT
CTTTGGTCAAAGGGCCAAAACAATTAAGAACACAGTCTGTGTCAATGTAGAGTTAACTGCAGAGCAGTGG
AAAAAGAAGTATGAAAAAGAAAAGGAAAAAAATAAGACTCTACGGAACACTATTCAGTGGCTGGAAAACG
AGCTAAACCGTTGGCGTAACGGGGAGACAGTGCCTATTGATGAGCAGTTTGACAAAGAGAAAGCTAATTT
GGAAGCCTTCACAGCGGATAAAGATACTGCTATTACCAGTGATAAACCAGCTGCTGCAGTCGGAATGGCT
GGTAGTTTTACCGATGCTGAAAGAAGAAAGTGTGAAGAAGAACTTGCTAAATTGTATAAACAGCTTGATG
ACAAGGATGAAGAGATTAACCAACAAAGCCAATTGGTAGAGAAATTGAAGACACAAATGCTGGATCAGGA
AGAGCTTCTGGCATCAACCAGAAGGGATCAAGATAATATGCAAGCTGAACTGAACCGCCTCCAAGCAGAA
AATGATGCTTCTAAAGAAGAAGTCAAAGAAGTTTTACAGGCCTTAGAGGAACTGGCTGTTAATTATGATC
AGAAGTCTCAGGAAGTTGAAGACAAAACAAAGGAATATGAATTGCTTAGTGATGAATTGAATCAAAAATC
TGCAACTTTAGCAAGTATTGATGCTGAGCTTCAGAAGCTGAAGGAAATGACCAACCACCAGAAGAAACGA
GCAGCTGAAATGATGGCATCATTATTAAAAGACCTTGCAGAAATAGGAATTGCTGTGGGGAATAACGATG
TGAAGCAACCAGAAGGAACTGGTATGATAGATGAAGAGTTTACTGTTGCAAGACTCTACATTAGCAAAAT
GAAATCAGAAGTAAAGACCATGGTGAAACGCTGCAAACAGCTAGAAAGCACGCAGACTGAGAGCAACAAA
AAAATGGAAGAAAATGAGAAAGAGTTAGCAGCATGCCAGCTTCGGATCTCCCAACATGAAGCCAAAATCA
AGTCACTGACTGAGTACCTTCAGAATGTAGAACAAAAGAAGAGGCAGCTGGAGGAATCTGTTGATTCCCT
TGGTGAGGAGCTAGTCCAACTCCGAGCACAAGAGAAAGTCCATGAAATGGAAAAAGAGCACTTGAACAAG
GTTCAGACTGCAAATGAAGTCAAGCAAGCTGTTGAGCAGCAGATCCAGAGTCACAGAGAAACCCACCAAA
AACAAATCAGTAGCTTGCGAGATGAAGTTGAGGCAAAGGAAAAGCTAATCACTGACCTCCAAGACCAAAA
CCAGAAGATGGTGTTGGAGCAGGAACGGCTAAGGGTGGAGCATGAGAGGCTGAAGGCTACAGACCAAGAG
AAGAGCAGGAAGCTGCATGAGCTCACGGTTATGCAAGACAGACGAGAACAAGCAAGACAAGACTTGAAGG
GTTTGGAGGAGACCGTGGCAAAAGAACTTCAGACTTTACACAACCTGCGTAAGCTCTTTGTTCAGGACTT
GGCTACCAGGGTGAAAAAGAGCGCCGAGGTCGACTCTGACGACACTGGCGGCAGTGCTGCACAGAAGCAG
AAAATCTCCTTCCTTGAAAACAACCTTGAACAGCTCACCAAAGTGCACAAGCAGTTGGTACGTGATAATG
CAGATCTTCGCTGTGAGCATCCTAAGTTAGAGAAACGGCTTAGAGCTACTGCAGAAAGAGTGAAAGCTTT
GGAGTCAGCCCTGAAAGAAGCCAAAGAAAATGCATCTCGAGACCGTAAACGCTATCAGCAAGAAGTAGAC
CGAATAAAGGAAGCAGTCAGGTCAAAGAATATGGCCAGAAGGGGACATTCTGCCCAGATTGCAAAGCCTA
TCCGCCCTGGACAGCATCCAGCGGCCTCGCCAACTCACCCAGGCACAGTTCGTGGAGGAGGCTCATTTGT
TCAGAACAACCAGCCAGTGGGGCTTCGTGGTGGTGGAGGCAAGCAGTCGTAATCTAGATAAGTAATGATC
ATAATCAGCCATATCACATCTGTAGAGGTTTTACTTGCTTTAAAAAACCTCCCACACCTCCCCCTGAACC
TGAAACATAAAATGAATGCAATTGTTGTTGTTAACTTGTTTATTGCAGCTTATAATGGTTACAAATAAAG
CAATAGCATCACAAATTTCACAAATAAAGCATTTTTTTCACTGCATTCTAGTTGTGGTTTGTCCAAACTC
ATCAATGTATCTTATCATGTCTGGATCCCCGGGTACCGAGCTCGAATTCGTAATCATGTCATAGCTGTTT
CCTGTGTGAAATTGTTATCCGCTCACAATTCCACACAACATACGAGCCGGAAGCATAAAGTGTAAAGCCT
GGGGTGCCTAATGAGTGAGCTAACTCACATTAATTGCGTTGCGCTCACTGCCCGCTTTCCAGTCGGGAAA
CCTGTCGTGCCAGCTGCATTAATGAATCGGCCAACGCGCGGGGAGAGGCGGTTTGCGTATTGGGCGCTCT
TCCGCTTCCTCGCTCACTGACTCGCTGCGCTCGGTCGTTCGGCTGCGGCGAGCGGTATCAGCTCACTCAA
AGGCGGTAATACGGTTATCCACAGAATCAGGGGATAACGCAGGAAAGAACATGTGAGCAAAAGGCCAGCA
AAAGGCCAGGAACCGTAAAAAGGCCGCGTTGCTGGCGTTTTTCCATAGGCTCCGCCCCCCTGACGAGCAT
CACAAAAATCGACGCTCAAGTCAGAGGTGGCGAAACCCGACAGGACTATAAAGATACCAGGCGTTTCCCC
CTGGAAGCTCCCTCGTGCGCTCTCCTGTTCCGACCCTGCCGCTTACCGGATACCTGTCCGCCTTTCTCCC
TTCGGGAAGCGTGGCGCTTTCTCATAGCTCACGCTGTAGGTATCTCAGTTCGGTGTAGGTCGTTCGCTCC
AAGCTGGGCTGTGTGCACGAACCCCCCGTTCAGCCCGACCGCTGCGCCTTATCCGGTAACTATCGTCTTG
AGTCCAACCCGGTAAGACACGACTTATCGCCACTGGCAGCAGCCACTGGTAACAGGATTAGCAGAGCGAG
GTATGTAGGCGGTGCTACAGAGTTCTTGAAGTGGTGGCCTAACTACGGCTACACTAGAAGAACAGTATTT
GGTATCTGCGCTCTGCTGAAGCCAGTTACCTTCGGAAAAAGAGTTGGTAGCTCTTGATCCGGCAAACAAA
CCACCGCTGGTAGCGGTGGTTTTTTTGTTTGCAAGCAGCAGATTACGCGCAGAAAAAAAGGATCTCAAGA
AGATCCTTTGATCTTTTCTACGGGGTCTGACGCTCAGTGGAACGAAAACTCACGTTAAGGGATTTTGGTC
ATGAGATTATCAAAAAGGATCTTCACCTAGATCCTTTTAAATTAAAAATGAAGTTTTAAATCAATCTAAA
GTATATATGAGTAAACTTGGTCTGACAGTTACCAATGCTTAATCAGTGAGGCACCTATCTCAGCGATCTG
TCTATTTCGTTCATCCATAGTTGCCTGACTCCCCGTCGTGTAGATAACTACGATACGGGAGGGCTTACCA
TCTGGCCCCAGTGCTGCAATGATACCGCGAGACCCACGCTCACCGGCTCCAGATTTATCAGCAATAAACC
AGCCAGCCGGAAGGGCCGAGCGCAGAAGTGGTCCTGCAACTTTATCCGCCTCCATCCAGTCTATTAATTG
TTGCCGGGAAGCTAGAGTAAGTAGTTCGCCAGTTAATAGTTTGCGCAACGTTGTTGCCATTGCTACAGGC
ATCGTGGTGTCACGCTCGTCGTTTGGTATGGCTTCATTCAGCTCCGGTTCCCAACGATCAAGGCGAGTTA
CATGATCCCCCATGTTGTGCAAAAAAGCGGTTAGCTCCTTCGGTCCTCCGATCGTTGTCAGAAGTAAGTT
GGCCGCAGTGTTATCACTCATGGTTATGGCAGCACTGCATAATTCTCTTACTGTCATGCCATCCGTAAGA
TGCTTTTCTGTGACTGGTGAGTACTCAACCAAGTCATTCTGAGAATAGTGTATGCGGCGACCGAGTTGCT
CTTGCCCGGCGTCAATACGGGATAATACCGCGCCACATAGCAGAACTTTAAAAGTGCTCATCATTGGAAA
ACGTTCTTCGGGGCGAAAACTCTCAAGGATCTTACCGCTGTTGAGATCCAGTTCGATGTAACCCACTCGT
GCACCCAACTGATCTTCAGCATCTTTTACTTTCACCAGCGTTTCTGGGTGAGCAAAAACAGGAAGGCAAA
ATGCCGCAAAAAAGGGAATAAGGGCGACACGGAAATGTTGAATACTCATACTCTTCCTTTTTCAATATTA
TTGAAGCATTTATCAGGGTTATTGTCTCATGAGCGGATACATATTTGAATGTATTTAGAAAAATAAACAA
ATAGGGGTTCCGCGCACATTTCCCCGAAAAGTGCCACCTGACGTCTAAGAAACCATTATTATCATGACAT
TAACCTATAAAAATAGGCGTATCACGAGGCCCTTTCGTCTCGCGCGTTTCGGTGATGACGGTGAAAACCT
CTGACACATGCAGCTCCCGGAGACGGTCACAGCTTGTCTGTAAGCGGATGCCGGGAGCAGACAAGCCCGT
CAGGGCGCGTCAGCGGGTGTTGGCGGGTGTCGGGGCTGGCTTAACTATGCGGCATCAGAGCAGATTGTAC
TGAGAGTGCACCATATGCGGTGTGAAATACCGCACAGATGCGTAAGGAGAAAATACCGCATCAGGCGCCA
TTCGCCATTCAGGCTGCGCAACTGTTGGGAAGGGCGATCGGTGCGGGCCTCTTCGCTATTACGCCAGCTG
GCGAAAGGGGGATGTGCTGCAAGGCGATTAAGTTGGGTAACGCCAGGGTTTTCCCAGTCACGACGTTGTA
AAACGACGGCCAGTGCCAAGTTGGGATCTTTGCATTGGCCCACGGCTCTCAGGATGGGGATGCTCCCCTT
CAGCACCCGGTTCCCCTTGGAAACTGATGGTCCTGGCTCTGTGGCATGGCAGTGGCACTGTGAGGAGCCC
CCTACCAGCAGCACACAGTGGGGTTGGCACTGCCACGCTCCGGATGCCGCGCTCTGATCCAACCCCATAA
TCAAGGGAACCCGAATTGCCCCATCATTGCCCCCACCACCCCCATCCTGCCGGGCCCTCACACCCCACGC
TGCCTTCTGGTGACATTCCCCAGCCCAAACCCACGGCTTCATGGCTACCGCGGGGCATTTCCCATTGCCG
CCCCATTATCAGCTCTGCACACCTCCCGCTGTACCCATGCCTCGTGGCTGCCCTTCTTTGACGTATAATC
TTCTAATTAATACCCGGCCTTGTCAAAGTGGAGCACAAACGTTAATTAATTCCCCAGCAGGCAGGTAATT
AACAGTGTGACTCCCTTTTTGCTGCGAGTGGGGCTGATACAGAGAGATGTGGCACTATGGAGCCCACGGG
GTCCTGGCACTGGGTGCCCACGGAGGTCCCCATGTGCTGCAGTGTCACCGCCTCCGAGGAGACAGTATTG
TCCCTGCGGTGTCCCTGCAGCTCAGCTCTGTCCACAGGGCCACCTCCAGTTTGGAGGGGACACAATGCAG
CCCCGATGCAACCCATCCTCGCAGCATCCCAGGGACAAAGACCCCACTGCAAGACCGCACACAGGGCTGG
GTCCCGCTCCCCTAATATCTACAGTGCTTCTTGCATGGCCCCTTAATCAATGCAGTTAATCAGCATGCGC
TCATGCACCGCTCTGGAGCTGCAAAGCCCCTCGCAGCGCTGCTCACCAACACCGCGCACCGCCCCGGCCC
AGCCTGCAGCACGCGCTGCAAACAGGAAAGAAACAAAATATTGCCCAAATGTAGGCAAAGGCATTCGGCT
GCCTTGACCTCCGCCGGGCCGGGCCCTGCCTGACTCAGCTCCTTACTCAGCGCTCGCTTCCTCCCTCCGG
CTGCCACCGCCGCAGCGCACACCCTGACAAAGAGTGGCCCTTAACGGGCTCTGAGGTGCACCCAGCAGTG
CACTCAGCAGTCCAAGGGCCGGCCTGGAGGTTTGCACCGCTACGTGCTGACATTAGCATTGAACTTGGCC
CTGGGTAGTGCTGCAGGCCGGGCGGGGTGGGTGTAGAGAGTGCAGCGCGCGTTGCACCCGGTGCCCCTTC
CCCTCCCTTGCATCCCAGCAGGCTGCACCCCAGCACCAGGCCCGTGCATGCATGCTCCTGGTGTTATTGC
AGCCTGGTGCATGCATGCGTCTTGATGGTGCAGCGCTGTGCATGCATCCTCCTTGGTGTGTAGCAGTCTA
GTGCATGCATACCCCTCGGTGTTATTGCTGCTCTGTGCACGCACGCTCATTGTATCACTTCATCCCAGTG
CATGCACTCACACTGGAGCGATTGCTGCTCGGTGCACGCACACTCATTGTATCACTGCAGCTCAGTGGCT
GCACGCACACCGGTGTTATTGCTGCTCGGTGCGTGCATGCACATCAGTGTCGCTGCAGCTCAGTGCATGC
ACGCTCATTGCCCATCGCTATCCCTGCCTCTCCTGCTGGCGCTCCCCGGGAGGTGACTTCAAGGGGACCG
CAGGACCACCTCGGGGGTGGGGGGAGGGCTGCACACGCGGACCCCGCTCCCCCTCCCCAACAAAGCACTG
TGGAATCAAAAAGGGGGGAGGGGGGATGGAGGGGCGCGTCACACCCCCGCCCCACACCCTCACC
Features (pLannotate 1.2.2; 16 found; start..end, strand, type, name):
      1..275     +  promoter       chicken β-actin promoter: No description available
    276..1245    +  intron         chimeric intron: chimera between introns from chicken β-actin and rabbit β-globin
   1308..2022    +  CDS            EGFP (fragment): the original enhanced GFP (Yang et al., 1996) mammalian codon-optimized
   2061..4949    +  CDS            Kif5b: KINH_MOUSE - Also known as Khcs, Kns1. Experimental evidence at protein level: Swiss-Prot protein existence level 1. Microtubule-dependent motor required for normal distribution of mitochondria and lysosomes. May be involved in the mechanisms of growth arrest induced by exposure to DNA-damaging drugs or by cellular senescence (PubMed:9657148). Can induce formation of neurite-like membrane protrusions in non-neuronal cells in a ZFYVE27-dependent manner (PubMed:21976701). Regulates centrosome and nuclear positioning during mitotic entry. During the G2 phase of the cell cycle in a BICD2- dependen
   4965..5050    +  CDS            large T antigen (fragment): large T antigen from SV40 (simian virus 40)
   5073..5207    +  polyA_signal   SV40 poly(A) signal: SV40 polyadenylation signal
   5262..5278    -  protein_bind   lac operator: The lac repressor binds to the lac operator to inhibit transcription in E. coli. This inhibition can be relieved by adding lactose or isopropyl-β-D-thiogalactopyranoside (IPTG). lac repressor encoded by lacI
   5286..5316    -  promoter       lac promoter: promoter for the E. coli lac operon
   5331..5352    -  protein_bind   CAP binding site: CAP binding activates transcription in the presence of cAMP. E. coli catabolite activator protein
   5365..5457    -  CDS            lacI (fragment): lac repressor; lacI; The lac repressor binds to the lac operator to inhibit transcription in E. coli. This inhibition can be relieved by adding lactose or isopropyl-β-D-thiogalactopyranoside (IPTG).
   5640..6228    -  rep_origin     ori: high-copy-number ColE1/pMB1/pBR322/pUC origin of replication
   6399..7259    -  CDS            AmpR: β-lactamase; bla; confers resistance to ampicillin, carbenicillin, and related antibiotics
   7260..7364    -  promoter       AmpR promoter: bla
   7459..7494    +  CDS            rop (fragment): Rop protein, which maintains plasmids at low copy number; rop
   7596..7695    +  misc_feature   bom (fragment): basis of mobility region from pBR322
   7701..7855    -  CDS            lacZα (fragment): LacZα fragment of β-galactosidase; lacZ fragment
