[The description below was written by a language model from this plasmid's Addgene catalogue record and pLannotate feature annotations shown in this document.]
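Description:
pBa.GFP-KIF5B is a mammalian expression plasmid built on the pBa-eGFP backbone, in which transcription is driven by the chicken β-actin promoter followed by a chimeric chicken β-actin/rabbit β-globin intron, an arrangement that gives strong, broadly active expression in mammalian cells. Downstream lies an EGFP coding sequence fused to the N-terminus of mouse Kif5b (kinesin-1 heavy chain), and the transcript is terminated by an SV40 polyadenylation signal, preceded by a short leftover fragment of SV40 large T antigen sequence. In bacteria the plasmid is maintained at high copy through a ColE1/pUC-type origin and selected with ampicillin via the β-lactamase gene. Scattered remnants of lac regulatory elements, lacI, lacZα, rop and bom are backbone relics with no stated function here. The depositor notes that the pBa vector is prone to recombination.

There is an inconsistency about the extent of the insert. The stated purpose is expression of KIF5B residues 376–963, and the mutation field describes a deletion of the N-terminal 377 residues, which would remove the microtubule-binding motor domain and leave the stalk and cargo-binding tail. However, the annotated Kif5b feature in the sequenced record spans about 2.9 kb, a length matching a full-length 963-residue protein rather than the truncation, so the sequence should be checked before assuming which form is encoded. The associated publication concerns a strategy for visualizing vesicle-bound kinesins and kinesin-mediated transport, which suggests a fluorescent reporter for live imaging of KIF5B localization on vesicles, although the record itself gives only mammalian expression as the purpose.
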