Addgene plasmid #134625: pBa.GFP-KIF5B
Purpose: Mammalian expression of mouse KIF5B 376-963
Depositing lab: Marvin Bentley. Depositing organization: Rensselaer Polytechnic Institute. Publication: A novel strategy to visualize vesicle-bound kinesins reveals the diversity of kinesin-mediated transport. Yang R, Bostick Z, Garbouchian A, Luisi J, Banker G, Bentley M. Traffic. 2019 Aug 28. doi: 10.1111/tra.12692. PubMed 31461551.
Backbone
  Vector backbone: pBa-eGFP
  Vector type: Mammalian Expression
Growth in bacteria
  Bacterial resistance: Ampicillin, 100 μg/mL
  Growth temperature: 37°C
  Growth strain: NEB Stable
  Copy number: High Copy
Gene/Insert
  Gene/Insert name: KIF5B
  Species: M. musculus (mouse)
  Mutation: WT with deletion of the 377 N-terminal residues.
  Entrez Gene: Kif5b (a.k.a. Khc, Khcs, Kns1, Ukhc)
  Promoter: Chicken Beta actin
  Tag / fusion protein: eGFP (N terminal on insert)
  Cloning method: Restriction Enzyme; 5′ cloning site Unknown (unknown if destroyed)
Terms and licenses: Academic/Nonprofit Terms; Industry Terms: Not Available to Industry
Depositor comments: pBa vector is susceptable to recombination and should not be grown in fast growing bacteria or cloned using recombination.
How to cite: pBa.GFP-KIF5B was a gift from Marvin Bentley (Addgene plasmid # 134625 ; http://n2t.net/addgene:134625 ; RRID:Addgene_134625)
